>Addgene plasmid #115782 | LV-Sox10MCS5-GFP-EF1a-mCherry | addgene full sequence | sequence record 226932 | Addgene NGS Result
TTTACTCTAAACCTGTGATTCCTCTGAATTATTTTCATTTTAAAGAAATTGTATTTGTTAAATATGTACT
ACAAACTTAGTAGTTGGAAGGGCTAATTCACTCCCAAAGAAGACAAGATATCCTTGATCTGTGGATCTAC
CACACACAAGGCTACTTCCCTGATTAGCAGAACTACACACCAGGGCCAGGGGTCAGATATCCACTGACCT
TTGGATGGTGCTACAAGCTAGTACCAGTTGAGCCAGATAAGGTAGAAGAGGCCAATAAAGGAGAGAACAC
CAGCTTGTTACACCCTGTGAGCCTGCATGGGATGGATGACCCGGAGAGAGAAGTGTTAGAGTGGAGGTTT
GACAGCCGCCTAGCATTTCATCACGTGGCCCGAGAGCTGCATCCGGAGTACTTCAAGAACTGCTGATATC
GAGCTTGCTACAAGGGACTTTCCGCTGGGGACTTTCCAGGGAGGCGTGGCCTGGGCGGGACTGGGGAGTG
GCGAGCCCTCAGATCCTGCATATAAGCAGCTGCTTTTTGCCTGTACTGGGTCTCTCTGGTTAGACCAGAT
CTGAGCCTGGGAGCTCTCTGGCTAACTAGGGAACCCACTGCTTAAGCCTCAATAAAGCTTGCCTTGAGTG
CTTCAAGTAGTGTGTGCCCGTCTGTTGTGTGACTCTGGTAACTAGAGATCCCTCAGACCCTTTTAGTCAG
TGTGGAAAATCTCTAGCAGTGGCGCCCGAACAGGGACTTGAAAGCGAAAGGGAAACCAGAGGAGCTCTCT
CGACGCAGGACTCGGCTTGCTGAAGCGCGCACGGCAAGAGGCGAGGGGCGGCGACTGGTGAGTACGCCAA
AAATTTTGACTAGCGGAGGCTAGAAGGAGAGAGATGGGTGCGAGAGCGTCAGTATTAAGCGGGGGAGAAT
TAGATCGCGATGGGAAAAAATTCGGTTAAGGCCAGGGGGAAAGAAAAAATATAAATTAAAACATATAGTA
TGGGCAAGCAGGGAGCTAGAACGATTCGCAGTTAATCCTGGCCTGTTAGAAACATCAGAAGGCTGTAGAC
AAATACTGGGACAGCTACAACCATCCCTTCAGACAGGATCAGAAGAACTTAGATCATTATATAATACAGT
AGCAACCCTCTATTGTGTGCATCAAAGGATAGAGATAAAAGACACCAAGGAAGCTTTAGACAAGATAGAG
GAAGAGCAAAACAAAAGTAAGACCACCGCACAGCAAGCGGCCGCTGATCTTCAGACCTGGAGGAGGAGAT
ATGAGGGACAATTGGAGAAGTGAATTATATAAATATAAAGTAGTAAAAATTGAACCATTAGGAGTAGCAC
CCACCAAGGCAAAGAGAAGAGTGGTGCAGAGAGAAAAAAGAGCAGTGGGAATAGGAGCTTTGTTCCTTGG
GTTCTTGGGAGCAGCAGGAAGCACTATGGGCGCAGCGTCAATGACGCTGACGGTACAGGCCAGACAATTA
TTGTCTGGTATAGTGCAGCAGCAGAACAATTTGCTGAGGGCTATTGAGGCGCAACAGCATCTGTTGCAAC
TCACAGTCTGGGGCATCAAGCAGCTCCAGGCAAGAATCCTGGCTGTGGAAAGATACCTAAAGGATCAACA
GCTCCTGGGGATTTGGGGTTGCTCTGGAAAACTCATTTGCACCACTGCTGTGCCTTGGAATGCTAGTTGG
AGTAATAAATCTCTGGAACAGATTTGGAATCACACGACCTGGATGGAGTGGGACAGAGAAATTAACAATT
ACACAAGCTTAATACACTCCTTAATTGAAGAATCGCAAAACCAGCAAGAAAAGAATGAACAAGAATTATT
GGAATTAGATAAATGGGCAAGTTTGTGGAATTGGTTTAACATAACAAATTGGCTGTGGTATATAAAATTA
TTCATAATGATAGTAGGAGGCTTGGTAGGTTTAAGAATAGTTTTTGCTGTACTTTCTATAGTGAATAGAG
TTAGGCAGGGATATTCACCATTATCGTTTCAGACCCACCTCCCAACCCCGAGGGGACCCGACAGGCCCGA
AGGAATAGAAGAAGAAGGTGGAGAGAGAGACAGAGACAGATCCATTCGATTAGTGAACGGATCTCGACGG
TATCGCCGAATTCACAAATGGCAGTATTCATCCACAATTTTAAAAGAAAAGGGGGGATTGGGGGGTACAG
TGCAGGGGAAAGAATAGTAGACATAATAGCAACAGACATACAAACTAAAGAATTACAAAAACAAATTACA
AAAATTCAAAATTTTCGGGTTTATTACAGGGACAGCAGAGATCCACTTTGGCTGATACGCGTACTAGTCT
GGGTCCCTCCCCACCCAGTCGCCACCCACGCACACTTTCCCTCTCGCCTGGGGCAGCTGGTGGGAGGGGG
CTGGGCCCGGCTGGGCAACTGGGGGAGGCTGGGAAAGTCCAGGCTGTCCCTCTTGGGGGCGGGGGGTGGG
ACACGGGGGCTGTGTGCTGGGATGCTCACTGGGATGGAGGGAGGGAGGGTCGACAGCCCCTACAGCTGCG
GTCCCCTTCCCAGCAGCCTGCCCAGGCACAGAAAGGTCTCTTTGTTCTCTGCCTTTAAAGGGTAAGAGAA
ACACTTCTGCATGGCAAATTAGCCCAAAAATGTATTTCTCTAAAGCACCCGATTGTCTCCCCAGTCTGCA
GCTGCAGGGAAGTCCCAGGGAGCTGGGGAGGGGCGGCTTTGGGGTGACCCTGGGGGACAGGGAGAGGAGG
TGGGGAAAGAGGGGCCCCATCTTGCCTTCCTGCCTCTGCTCTCAGACTCTCAGTCACAGGAGGGCACAGC
TGGAGAGGGTCTTGCGGTTATGGAGACAATTCACCCCTGTATTACAAGAGAGGGAAACTGAGCCTGCTTT
TTTGTACAAACTTGTGATATCCAGTGACGTAGGAAGTCCATCCATTCACAGCGCTTCTATAAAGGCGCCA
GCTGAGGCGCCTACTACTCCAACCGCGACTGCAGCGAGCAACTGAGAAGACTGGATAGAGCCGGCGGTTC
CGCGAACGAGCAGTGACCGCGCTCCCACCCAGCTCTGCTCTGCAGCTCCCACCAGTGTCTACCCCTGGAC
CCCTTGCCGGGCTTTCCCCAAACTTCGAGGATCCACCGGTCGCCACCATGGTGAGCAAGGGCGAGGAGCT
GTTCACCGGGGTGGTGCCCATCCTGGTCGAGCTGGACGGCGACGTAAACGGCCACAAGTTCAGCGTGTCC
GGCGAGGGCGAGGGCGATGCCACCTACGGCAAGCTGACCCTGAAGTTCATCTGCACCACCGGCAAGCTGC
CCGTGCCCTGGCCCACCCTCGTGACCACCCTGACCTACGGCGTGCAGTGCTTCAGCCGCTACCCCGACCA
CATGAAGCAGCACGACTTCTTCAAGTCCGCCATGCCCGAAGGCTACGTCCAGGAGCGCACCATCTTCTTC
AAGGACGACGGCAACTACAAGACCCGCGCCGAGGTGAAGTTCGAGGGCGACACCCTGGTGAACCGCATCG
AGCTGAAGGGCATCGACTTCAAGGAGGACGGCAACATCCTGGGGCACAAGCTGGAGTACAACTACAACAG
CCACAACGTCTATATCATGGCCGACAAGCAGAAGAACGGCATCAAGGTGAACTTCAGGATCCGCCACAAC
ATCGAGGACGGCAGCGTGCAGCTCGCCGACCACTACCAGCAGAACACCCCCATCGGCGACGGCCCCGTGC
TGCTGCCCGACAACCACTACCTGAGCACCCAGTCCGCCCTGAGCAAAGACCCCAACGAGAAGCGCGATCA
CATGGTCCTGCTGGAGTTCGTGACCGCCGCCGGGATCACTCTCGGCATGGACGAGCTGTACAAGTAAACT
AGTCGTGAGGCTCCGATGCCCGTCAGTGGGCAGAGCGCACATCGCCCACAGTCCCCGAGAAGTTGGGGGG
AGGGGTCGGCAATTGAACCGGTGCCTAGAGAAGGTGGCGCGGGGTAAACTGGGAAAGTGATGTCGTGTAC
TGGCTCCGCCTTTTTCCCGAGGGTGGGGGAGAACCGTATATAAGTGCAGTAGTCGCCGTGAACGTTCTTT
TTCGCAACGGGTTTGCCGCCAGAACACAGGCGCGCCGCTAGCCCATGGTGAGCAAGGGCGAGGAGGATAA
CATGGCCATCATCAAGGAGTTCATGCGCTTCAAGGTGCACATGGAGGGCTCCGTGAACGGCCACGAGTTC
GAGATCGAGGGCGAGGGCGAGGGCCGCCCCTACGAGGGCACCCAGACCGCCAAGCTGAAGGTGACCAAGG
GTGGCCCCCTGCCCTTCGCCTGGGACATCCTGTCCCCTCAGTTCATGTACGGCTCCAAGGCCTACGTGAA
GCACCCCGCCGACATCCCCGACTACTTGAAGCTGTCCTTCCCCGAGGGCTTCAAGTGGGAGCGCGTGATG
AACTTCGAGGACGGCGGCGTGGTGACCGTGACCCAGGACTCCTCCCTGCAGGACGGCGAGTTCATCTACA
AGGTGAAGCTGCGCGGCACCAACTTCCCCTCCGACGGCCCCGTAATGCAGAAGAAGACCATGGGCTGGGA
GGCCTCCTCCGAGCGGATGTACCCCGAGGACGGCGCCCTGAAGGGCGAGATCAAGCAGAGGCTGAAGCTG
AAGGACGGCGGCCACTACGACGCTGAGGTCAAGACCACCTACAAGGCCAAGAAGCCCGTGCAGCTGCCCG
GCGCCTACAACGTCAACATCAAGTTGGACATCACTTCCCACAACGAGGACTACACCATCGTGGAACAGTA
CGAACGCGCCGAGGGCCGCCACTCCACCGGCGGCATGGACGAGCTGTACAAGTAACTCGAGCTCGCGAAA
GCTTATCGATAATCAACCTCTGGATTACAAAATTTGTGAAAGATTGACTGGTATTCTTAACTATGTTGCT
CCTTTTACGCTATGTGGATACGCTGCTTTAATGCCTTTGTATCATGCTATTGCTTCCCGTATGGCTTTCA
TTTTCTCCTCCTTGTATAAATCCTGGTTGCTGTCTCTTTATGAGGAGTTGTGGCCCGTTGTCAGGCAACG
TGGCGTGGTGTGCACTGTGTTTGCTGACGCAACCCCCACTGGTTGGGGCATTGCCACCACCTGTCAGCTC
CTTTCCGGGACTTTCGCTTTCCCCCTCCCTATTGCCACGGCGGAACTCATCGCCGCCTGCCTTGCCCGCT
GCTGGACAGGGGCTCGGCTGTTGGGCACTGACAATTCCGTGGTGTTGTCGGGGAAATCATCGTCCTTTCC
TTGGCTGCTCGCCTGTGTTGCCACCTGGATTCTGCGCGGGACGTCCTTCTGCTACGTCCCTTCGGCCCTC
AATCCAGCGGACCTTCCTTCCCGCGGCCTGCTGCCGGCTCTGCGGCCTCTTCCGCGTCTTCGCCTTCGCC
CTCAGACGAGTCGGATCTCCCTTTGGGCCGCCTCCCCGCATCGATACCGTCGACTCTAGAGGATCCCCGG
GTACCTTTAAGACCAATGACTTACAAGGCAGCTGTAGATCTTAGCCACTTTTTAAAAGAAAAGGGGGGAC
TGGAAGGGCTAATTCACTCCCAACGAAGACAAAATCGTCGAGAGATGCTGCATATAAGCAGCTGCTTTTT
GCTTGTACTGGGTCTCTCTGGTTAGACCAGATCTGAGCCTGGGAGCTCTCTGGCTAACTAGGGAACCCAC
TGCTTAAGCCTCAATAAAGCTTGCCTTGAGTGCTTCAAGTAGTGTGTGCCCGTCTGTTGTGTGACTCTGG
TAACTAGAGATCCCTCAGACCCTTTTAGTCAGTGTGGAAAATCTCTAGCAGTAGTAGTTCATGTCATCTT
ATTATTCAGTATTTATAACTTGCAAAGAAATGAATATCAGAGAGTGAGAGGCCTTGACATTATAATAGAT
TTAGCAGGAATTGAACTAGGAGTGGAGCACACAGGCAAAGCTGCAGAAGTACTTGGAAGAAGCCACCAGA
GATACTCACGATTCTGCACATACCTGGCTAATCCCAGATCCTAAGGATTACATTAAGTTTACTAACATTT
ATATAATGATTTATAGTTTAAAGTATAAACTTATCTAATTTACTATTCTGACAGATATTAATTAATCCTC
AAATATCATAAGAGATGATTACTATTATCCCCATTTAACACAAGAGGAAACTGAGAGGGAAAGATGTTGA
AGTAATTTTCCCACAATTACAGCATCCGTTAGTTACGACTCTATGATCTTCTGACACAAATTCCATTTAC
TCCTCACCCTATGACTCAGTCGAATATATCAAAGTTATGGACATTATGCTAAGTAACAAATTACCCTTTT
ATATAGTAAATACTGAGTAGATTGAGAGAAGAAATTGTTTGCAAACCTGAATAGCTTCAAGAAGAAGAGA
AGTGAGGATAAGAATAACAGTTGTCATTTAACAAGTTTTAACAAGTAACTTGGTTAGAAAGGGATTCAAA
TGCATAAAGCAAGGGATAAATTTTTCTGGCAACAAGACTATACAATATAACCTTAAATATGACTTCAAAT
AATTGTTGGAACTTGATAAAACTAATTAAATATTATTGAAGATTATCAATATTATAAATGTAATTTACTT
TTAAAAAGGGAACATAGAAATGTGTATCATTAGAGTAGAAAACAATCCTTATTATCACAATTTGTCAAAA
CAAGTTTGTTATTAACACAAGTAGAATACTGCATTCAATTAAGTTGACTGCAGATTTTGTGTTTTGTTAA
AATTAGAAAGAGATAACAACAATTTGAATTATTGAAAGTAACATGTAAATAGTTCTACATACGTTCTTTT
GACATCTTGTTCAATCATTGATCGAAGTTCTTTATCTTGGAAGAATTTGTTCCAAAGACTCTGAAATAAG
GAAAACAATCTATTATATAGTCTCACACCTTTGTTTTACTTTTAGTGATTTCAATTTAATAATGTAAATG
GTTAAAATTTATTCTTCTCTGAGATCATTTCACATTGCAGATAGAAAACCTGAGACTGGGGTAATTTTTA
TTAAAATCTAATTTAATCTCAGAAACACATCTTTATTCTAACATCAATTTTTCCAGTTTGATATTATCAT
ATAAAGTCAGCCTTCCTCATCTGCAGGTTCCACAACAAAAATCCAACCAACTGTGGATCAAAAATATTGG
GAAAAAATTAAAAATAGCAATACAACAATAAAAAAATACAAATCAGAAAAACAGCACAGTATAACAACTT
TATTTAGCATTTACAATCTATTAGGTATTATAAGTAATCTAGCCAGATCCTCTACGCCGGACGCATCGTG
GCCGGCATCACCGGCGCCACAGGTGCGGTTGCTGGCGCCTATATCGCCGACATCACCGATGGGGAAGATC
GGGCTCGCCACTTCGGGCTCATGAGCGCTTGTTTCGGCGTGGGTATGGTGGCAGGCCCCGTGGCCGGGGG
ACTGTTGGGCGCCATCTCCTTGCATGCACCATTCCTTGCGGCGGCGGTGCTCAACGGCCTCAACCTACTA
CTGGGCTGCTTCCTAATGCAGGAGTCGCATAAGGGAGAGCGTCGAATGGTGCACTCTCAGTACAATCTGC
TCTGATGCCGCATAGTTAAGCCAGCCCCGACACCCGCCAACACCCGCTGACGCGCCCTGACGGGCTTGTC
TGCTCCCGGCATCCGCTTACAGACAAGCTGTGACCGTCTCCGGGAGCTGCATGTGTCAGAGGTTTTCACC
GTCATCACCGAAACGCGCGAGACGAAAGGGCCTCGTGATACGCCTATTTTTATAGGTTAATGTCATGATA
ATAATGGTTTCTTAGACGTCAGGTGGCACTTTTCGGGGAAATGTGCGCGGAACCCCTATTTGTTTATTTT
TCTAAATACATTCAAATATGTATCCGCTCATGAGACAATAACCCTGATAAATGCTTCAATAATATTGAAA
AAGGAAGAGTATGAGTATTCAACATTTCCGTGTCGCCCTTATTCCCTTTTTTGCGGCATTTTGCCTTCCT
GTTTTTGCTCACCCAGAAACGCTGGTGAAAGTAAAAGATGCTGAAGATCAGTTGGGTGCACGAGTGGGTT
ACATCGAACTGGATCTCAACAGCGGTAAGATCCTTGAGAGTTTTCGCCCCGAAGAACGTTTTCCAATGAT
GAGCACTTTTAAAGTTCTGCTATGTGGCGCGGTATTATCCCGTATTGACGCCGGGCAAGAGCAACTCGGT
CGCCGCATACACTATTCTCAGAATGACTTGGTTGAGTACTCACCAGTCACAGAAAAGCATCTTACGGATG
GCATGACAGTAAGAGAATTATGCAGTGCTGCCATAACCATGAGTGATAACACTGCGGCCAACTTACTTCT
GACAACGATCGGAGGACCGAAGGAGCTAACCGCTTTTTTGCACAACATGGGGGATCATGTAACTCGCCTT
GATCGTTGGGAACCGGAGCTGAATGAAGCCATACCAAACGACGAGCGTGACACCACGATGCCTGTAGCAA
TGGCAACAACGTTGCGCAAACTATTAACTGGCGAACTACTTACTCTAGCTTCCCGGCAACAATTAATAGA
CTGGATGGAGGCGGATAAAGTTGCAGGACCACTTCTGCGCTCGGCCCTTCCGGCTGGCTGGTTTATTGCT
GATAAATCTGGAGCCGGTGAGCGTGGGTCTCGCGGTATCATTGCAGCACTGGGGCCAGATGGTAAGCCCT
CCCGTATCGTAGTTATCTACACGACGGGGAGTCAGGCAACTATGGATGAACGAAATAGACAGATCGCTGA
GATAGGTGCCTCACTGATTAAGCATTGGTAACTGTCAGACCAAGTTTACTCATATATACTTTAGATTGAT
TTAAAACTTCATTTTTAATTTAAAAGGATCTAGGTGAAGATCCTTTTTGATAATCTCATGACCAAAATCC
CTTAACGTGAGTTTTCGTTCCACTGAGCGTCAGACCCCGTAGAAAAGATCAAAGGATCTTCTTGAGATCC
TTTTTTTCTGCGCGTAATCTGCTGCTTGCAAACAAAAAAACCACCGCTACCAGCGGTGGTTTGTTTGCCG
GATCAAGAGCTACCAACTCTTTTTCCGAAGGTAACTGGCTTCAGCAGAGCGCAGATACCAAATACTGTTC
TTCTAGTGTAGCCGTAGTTAGGCCACCACTTCAAGAACTCTGTAGCACCGCCTACATACCTCGCTCTGCT
AATCCTGTTACCAGTGGCTGCTGCCAGTGGCGATAAGTCGTGTCTTACCGGGTTGGACTCAAGACGATAG
TTACCGGATAAGGCGCAGCGGTCGGGCTGAACGGGGGGTTCGTGCACACAGCCCAGCTTGGAGCGAACGA
CCTACACCGAACTGAGATACCTACAGCGTGAGCTATGAGAAAGCGCCACGCTTCCCGAAGGGAGAAAGGC
GGACAGGTATCCGGTAAGCGGCAGGGTCGGAACAGGAGAGCGCACGAGGGAGCTTCCAGGGGGAAACGCC
TGGTATCTTTATAGTCCTGTCGGGTTTCGCCACCTCTGACTTGAGCGTCGATTTTTGTGATGCTCGTCAG
GGGGGCGGAGCCTATGGAAAAACGCCAGCAACGCGGCCTTTTTACGGTTCCTGGCCTTTTGCTGGCCTTT
TGCTCACATGTTCTTTCCTGCGTTATCCCCTGATTCTGTGGATAACCGTATTACCGCCTTTGAGTGAGCT
GATACCGCTCGCCGCAGCCGAACGACCGAGCGCAGCGAGTCAGTGAGCGAGGAAGCGGAAGAGCGCCCAA
TACGCAAACCGCCTCTCCCCGCGCGTTGGCCGATTCATTAATGCAGCTGTGGAATGTGTGTCAGTTAGGG
TGTGGAAAGTCCCCAGGCTCCCCAGCAGGCAGAAGTATGCAAAGCATGCATCTCAATTAGTCAGCAACCA
GGTGTGGAAAGTCCCCAGGCTCCCCAGCAGGCAGAAGTATGCAAAGCATGCATCTCAATTAGTCAGCAAC
CATAGTCCCGCCCCTAACTCCGCCCATCCCGCCCCTAACTCCGCCCAGTTCCGCCCATTCTCCGCCCCAT
GGCTGACTAATTTTTTTTATTTATGCAGAGGCCGAGGCCGCCTCGGCCTCTGAGCTATTCCAGAAGTAGT
GAGGAGGCTTTTTTGGAGGCCTAGGCTTTTGCAAAAAGCTTGGACACAAGACAGGCTTGCGAGATATGTT
TGAGAATACCACTTTATCCCGCGTCAGGGAGAGGCAGTGCGTAAAAAGACGCGGACTCATGTGAAATACT
GGTTTTTAGTGCGCCAGATCTCTATAATCTCGCGCAACCTATTTTCCCCTCGAACACTTTTTAAGCCGTA
GATAAACAGGCTGGGACACTTCACATGAGCGAAAAATACATCGTCACCTGGGACATGTTGCAGATCCATG
CACGTAAACTCGCAAGCCGACTGATGCCTTCTGAACAATGGAAAGGCATTATTGCCGTAAGCCGTGGCGG
TCTGTACCGGGTGCGTTACTGGCGCGTGAACTGGGTATTCGTCATGTCGATACCGTTTGTATTTCCAGCT
ACGATCACGACAACCAGCGCGAGCTTAAAGTGCTGAAACGCGCAGAAGGCGATGGCGAAGGCTTCATCGT
TATTGATGACCTGGTGGATACCGGTGGTACTGCGGTTGCGATTCGTGAAATGTATCCAAAAGCGCACTTT
GTCACCATCTTCGCAAAACCGGCTGGTCGTCCGCTGGTTGATGACTATGTTGTTGATATCCCGCAAGATA
CCTGGATTGAACAGCCGTGGGATATGGGCGTCGTATTCGTCCCGCCAATCTCCGGTCGCTAATCTTTTCA
ACGCCTGGCACTGCCGGGCGTTGTTCTTTTTAACTTCAGGCGGGTTACAATAGTTTCCAGTAAGTATTCT
GGAGGCTGCATCCATGACACAGGCAAACCTGAGCGAAACCCTGTTCAAACCCCGCTTTAAACATCCTGAA
ACCTCGACGCTAGTCCGCCGCTTTAATCACGGCGCACAACCGCCTGTGCAGTCGGCCCTTGATGGTAAAA
CCATCCCTCACTGGTATCGCATGATTAACCGTCTGATGTGGATCTGGCGCGGCATTGACCCACGCGAAAT
CCTCGACGTCCAGGCACGTATTGTGATGAGCGATGCCGAACGTACCGACGATGATTTATACGATACGGTG
ATTGGCTACCGTGGCGGCAACTGGATTTATGAGTGGGCCCCGGATCTTTGTGAAGGAACCTTACTTCTGT
GGTGTGACATAATTGGACAAACTACCTACAGAGATTTAAAGCTCTAAGGTAAATATAAAATTTTTAAGTG
TATAATGTGTTAAACTACTGATTCTAATTGTTTGTGTATTTTAGATTCCAACCTATGGAACTGATGAATG
GGAGCAGTGGTGGAATGCCTTTAATGAGGAAAACCTGTTTTGCTCAGAAGAAATGCCATCTAGTGATGAT
GAGGCTACTGCTGACTCTCAACATTCTACTCCTCCAAAAAAGAAGAGAAAGGTAGAAGACCCCAAGGACT
TTCCTTCAGAATTGCTAAGTTTTTTGAGTCATGCTGTGTTTAGTAATAGAACTCTTGCTTGCTTTGCTAT
TTACACCACAAAGGAAAAAGCTGCACTGCTATACAAGAAAATTATGGAAAAATATTCTGTAACCTTTATA
AGTAGGCATAACAGTTATAATCATAACATACTGTTTTTTCTTACTCCACACAGGCATAGAGTGTCTGCTA
TTAATAACTATGCTCAAAAATTGTGTACCTTTAGCTTTTTAATTTGTAAAGGGGTTAATAAGGAATATTT
GATGTATAGTGCCTTGACTAGAGATCATAATCAGCCATACCACATTTGTAGAGGTTTTACTTGCTTTAAA
AAACCTCCCACACCTCCCCCTGAACCTGAAACATAAAATGAATGCAATTGTTGTTGTTAACTTGTTTATT
GCAGCTTATAATGGTTACAAATAAAGCAATAGCATCACAAATTTCACAAATAAAGCATTTTTTTCACTGC
ATTCTAGTTGTGGTTTGTCCAAACTCATCAATGTATCTTATCATGTCTGGATCAACTGGATAACTCAAGC
TAACCAAAATCATCCCAAACTTCCCACCCCATACCCTATTACCACTGCCAATTACCTGTGGTTTCA
Features (pLannotate 1.2.2; 32 found; start..end, strand, type, name):
     84..413     +  CDS            nef (fragment): NEF_HV1BR - Experimental evidence at protein level: Swiss-Prot protein existence level 1. Extracellular Nef protein targets CD4(+) T-lymphocytes for apoptosis by interacting with CXCR4 surface receptors (PubMed:14990729). From Human immunodeficiency virus type 1 group M subtype B (isolate BRU/LAI) (HIV-1).
    461..718     +  LTR            5' LTR (truncated): truncated 5' long terminal repeat (LTR) from HIV-1
    765..890     +  misc_feature   HIV-1 Ψ: packaging signal of human immunodeficiency virus type 1
    874..1237    +  CDS            HIV-1 gag (fragment): gag protein from human immunodeficiency virus 1; gag
   1383..1616    +  misc_feature   RRE: The Rev response element (RRE) of HIV-1 allows for Rev-dependent mRNA export from the nucleus to the cytoplasm.
   1993..2093    +  CDS            Rev (fragment): human immunodeficiency virus 1 (HIV-1) Rev protein; rev; enhances nuclear export of unspliced and incompletely spliced viral mRNAs
   2138..2255    +  misc_feature   cPPT/CTS: central polypurine tract and central termination sequence of HIV-1
   2861..2885    -  protein_bind   attB1: mutant version of attB; recombination site for the Gateway® BP reaction BP Clonase™
   3128..3847    +  CDS            EGFP: the original enhanced GFP (Yang et al., 1996) mammalian codon-optimized
   3878..4089    +  promoter       EF-1α core promoter: core promoter for human elongation factor EF-1α
   4105..4812    +  CDS            mCherry: mCherry is a basic (constitutively fluorescent) red fluorescent protein published in 2004, derived from Discosoma sp.. It is reported to be a very rapidly-maturing monomer with low acid sensitivity.
   4841..5429    +  misc_feature   WPRE: woodchuck hepatitis virus posttranscriptional regulatory element
   5439..5465    -  misc_feature   MCS (fragment): pUC18/19 multiple cloning site
   5455..5565    +  CDS            nef (fragment): NEF_HV1LA - Experimental evidence at protein level: Swiss-Prot protein existence level 1. Extracellular Nef protein targets CD4(+) T-lymphocytes for apoptosis by interacting with CXCR4 surface receptors. From Human immunodeficiency virus type 1 group M subtype B (isolate Lai) (HIV-1).
   5610..5790    +  LTR            5' LTR (truncated): truncated 5' long terminal repeat (LTR) from HIV-1
   6752..6850    -  CDS            TBC1D5 (fragment): TBCD5_HUMAN - Also known as KIAA0210. Experimental evidence at protein level: Swiss-Prot protein existence level 1. May act as a GTPase-activating protein (GAP) for Rab family protein(s). May act as a GAP for RAB7A. Can displace RAB7A and retromer CSC subcomplex from the endosomal membrane to the cytosol; at least retromer displacement seems to require its catalytic activity (PubMed:19531583, PubMed:20923837). Required for retrograde transport of cargo proteins from endosomes to the trans-Golgi network (TGN); the function seems to require its catalytic activity. Involved in regulation of autop
   7256..7535    +  CDS            TcR (fragment): tetracycline efflux protein; tet; confers resistance to tetracycline
   7536..7584    -  misc_feature   bom (fragment): basis of mobility region from pBR322
   7686..7721    -  CDS            rop (fragment): Rop protein, which maintains plasmids at low copy number; rop
   7816..7920    +  promoter       AmpR promoter: bla
   7921..8781    +  CDS            AmpR: β-lactamase; bla; confers resistance to ampicillin, carbenicillin, and related antibiotics
   8952..9540    +  rep_origin     ori: high-copy-number ColE1/pMB1/pBR322/pUC origin of replication
   9723..9779    +  CDS            lacI (fragment): lac repressor; lacI; The lac repressor binds to the lac operator to inhibit transcription in E. coli. This inhibition can be relieved by adding lactose or isopropyl-β-D-thiogalactopyranoside (IPTG).
   9786..10115   +  promoter       SV40 promoter: SV40 enhancer and early promoter
  10315..10434   +  CDS            gpt (fragment): XGPT_ECOLI - Also known as gpp, gxu. Experimental evidence at protein level: Swiss-Prot protein existence level 1. Purine salvage pathway enzyme that catalyzes the transfer of the ribosyl-5-phosphate group from 5-phospho-alpha-D-ribose 1- diphosphate (PRPP) to the N9 position of the 6-oxopurines guanine and xanthine to form the corresponding ribonucleotides GMP (guanosine 5'- monophosphate) and XMP (xanthosine 5'-monophosphate), with the release of PPi. To a lesser extent, also acts on hypoxanthine (PubMed:9100006, PubMed:3886014). Does not ribophosphorylate adenine (PubMed:3886014). From Esch
  10434..10769   +  CDS            gpt (fragment): XGPT_ECOLI - Also known as gpp, gxu. Experimental evidence at protein level: Swiss-Prot protein existence level 1. Purine salvage pathway enzyme that catalyzes the transfer of the ribosyl-5-phosphate group from 5-phospho-alpha-D-ribose 1- diphosphate (PRPP) to the N9 position of the 6-oxopurines guanine and xanthine to form the corresponding ribonucleotides GMP (guanosine 5'- monophosphate) and XMP (xanthosine 5'-monophosphate), with the release of PPi. To a lesser extent, also acts on hypoxanthine (PubMed:9100006, PubMed:3886014). Does not ribophosphorylate adenine (PubMed:3886014). From Esch
  10864..11169   +  CDS            frsA (fragment): FRSA_ECOLI - Also known as yafA. Experimental evidence at protein level: Swiss-Prot protein existence level 1. Catalyzes the hydrolysis of esters (PubMed:15808744). Displays esterase activity toward pNP-butyrate (PubMed:15808744). May stimulate mixed-acid fermentation by acting as a fermentation/respiration switch that down-regulates respiration and up- regulates fermentation rates (PubMed:15169777). From Escherichia coli (strain K12).
  11173..11247   +  CDS            small t antigen (fragment): SV40 (simian virus 40) small t antigen
  11249..11314   +  intron         small t intron: SV40 (simian virus 40) small t antigen intron
  11444..11464   +  CDS            SV40 NLS: nuclear localization signal of SV40 (simian virus 40) large T antigen
  11783..11866   +  CDS            large T antigen (fragment): large T antigen from SV40 (simian virus 40)
  11889..12023   +  polyA_signal   SV40 poly(A) signal: SV40 polyadenylation signal
