[The description below was written by a language model from this plasmid's Addgene catalogue record and pLannotate feature annotations shown in this document.]
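Description:
LV-Sox10MCS5-GFP-EF1a-mCherry is an HIV-1-derived lentiviral transfer plasmid built on the pTRIP backbone and designed as a dual-colour reporter of Sox10 enhancer activity. It is propagated in E. coli through a high-copy ColE1/pUC-type origin with ampicillin selection (AmpR under its own bla promoter). The viral portion contains LTR sequences at both ends (both annotated as truncated), the Ψ packaging signal with a gag fragment, the Rev response element for Rev-dependent nuclear export of the genomic RNA, and the cPPT/CTS central flap. A WPRE downstream of the reporters enhances transcript expression. Outside the LTRs the backbone carries remnants of older vectors, including an SV40 promoter followed by gpt fragments and SV40 small t intron and poly(A) sequences, plus fragments of TcR, rop and bom.

The payload consists of two tandem cassettes in the same orientation. The first, amplified from a pXIG-Sox10-MCS5 plasmid and inserted at the unique SpeI site of pTRIP-EF1α-mCherry, joins the mouse Sox10 multiple species conserved enhancer element 5 (MCS5) to a c-fos basal promoter driving EGFP. The enhancer and basal promoter are not annotated in the feature table but presumably occupy the unannotated region upstream of EGFP, where an attB1 site also lies. Immediately downstream, an EF-1α core promoter drives mCherry constitutively. Transduced cells are therefore marked red regardless of state, whereas green fluorescence reports MCS5 enhancer activity. The associated publication used this to track human oligodendrocyte progenitor fate. The catalogue's listed total size (2,503 bp) is inconsistent with its backbone size and with the 12,106 nt sequenced record, which appears to be the reliable figure.
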