Addgene plasmid #115782: LV-Sox10MCS5-GFP-EF1a-mCherry
Purpose: Sox10-MCS5-GFP and a constitutive EF1α-mCherry reporter plasmid. Construct generates constitutive red fluorescence and basal promoter cfos conjugated SOXMCS5 enhancer driven GFP expression in a cell.
Depositing lab: Fraser Sim. Depositing organization: University at Buffalo (SUNY Buffalo). Publication: Sox10-MCS5 enhancer dynamically tracks human oligodendrocyte progenitor fate. Pol SU, Lang JK, O'Bara MA, Cimato TR, McCallion AS, Sim FJ. Exp Neurol. 2013 Sep;247:694-702. doi: 10.1016/j.expneurol.2013.03.010. Epub 2013 Mar 16. PubMed 23507034.
Backbone
  Vector backbone: pTRIP
  Backbone size w/o insert (bp): 9791
  Total vector size (bp): 2503
  Modifications to backbone: First, Sox10 multiple species conserved enhancer element 5 (MCS5, mouse CH15:79029307 CH15:79028761) (as described in Antonellis, et al., 2008 ) coupled with a c-fos basal promoter and eGFP was PCR amplified. This was inserted into a TOPO cloning vector and its sequence was verified. Then this insert was cloned into pTRIP-EF1α-mCherry (gift of Abdel Benraiss, University of Rochester) at the unique Spe1 restriction site.
  Vector type: Lentiviral
Growth in bacteria
  Bacterial resistance: Ampicillin, 100 μg/mL
  Growth temperature: 37°C
  Growth strain: NEB Stable
  Copy number: Unknown
Gene/Insert 1
  Gene/Insert name: mouse derived SOX10 Multiple Species Conserved enhancer element 5 conjugated with cfos basal promoter
  Species: Synthetic
  Insert size (bp): 532
  Promoter: SOX10 Multiple Species Conserved enhancer element 5 coupled with cfos basal promoter
  Tag / fusion protein: cfos promoter conjufated MCS5 enhancer fused to eGFP (N terminal on insert)
  Cloning method: TOPO Cloning
  Sequencing primers: 5′ AAAACTAGTctgggtccctccccacccag; 3′ AAAACTAGTttacttgtacagctcgtccatgcc
Gene/Insert 2
  Gene/Insert name: EF1alpha promoter driven constitutive mCherry
  Species: Synthetic
  Insert size (bp): 720
  Tag / fusion protein: EF1α promoter fused to mCherry (N terminal on insert)
Resource information
  A portion of this plasmid was derived from a plasmid made by: The pXIG-Sox10-MCS5 plasmid contains Sox10 multiple species conserved enhancer element 5 (MCS5, mouse CH15:79029307CH15:79028761) coupled with a c-fos basal promoter and eGFP (as described in Antonellis, et al., 2008) was provided by A. McCallion of Johns Hopkins University. pTRIP-EF1α-mCherry lentivirus was provided by Dr. Pierre Charneau of the Pasteur Institute).
Terms and licenses: Academic/Nonprofit Terms; Industry Terms: Not Available to Industry
How to cite: LV-Sox10MCS5-GFP-EF1a-mCherry was a gift from Fraser Sim (Addgene plasmid # 115782 ; http://n2t.net/addgene:115782 ; RRID:Addgene_115782)
